Addgene plasmid #236545: NoLS-Grx1-roGFP2
Purpose: Expressing fluorescent Grx1-roGFP2 fusion protein in mammalian cells with localization in the nucleoli.
Depositing lab: Pablo Rivera-Fuentes.
Backbone
  Vector backbone: pCMV
  Vector type: Mammalian Expression
Growth in bacteria
  Bacterial resistance: Kanamycin, 50 μg/mL
  Growth temperature: 37°C
  Growth strain: DH5alpha
  Copy number: High Copy
Gene/Insert
  Gene/Insert name: NoLS-Grx1-roGFP2
  Species: H. sapiens (human)
  Promoter: CMV
  Cloning method: Gibson Cloning
Terms and licenses: Academic/Nonprofit Terms; Industry Terms: Not Available to Industry
How to cite: NoLS-Grx1-roGFP2 was a gift from Pablo Rivera-Fuentes (Addgene plasmid # 236545 ; http://n2t.net/addgene:236545 ; RRID:Addgene_236545)
