[The description below was written by a language model from this plasmid's Addgene catalogue record and pLannotate feature annotations shown in this document.]
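Description:
NoLS-Grx1-roGFP2 is a mammalian expression plasmid of about 5.2 kb, built on a pCMV backbone, that produces a nucleolus-targeted version of the Grx1-roGFP2 redox sensor. It is maintained in E. coli at high copy through a ColE1/pUC-type origin and selected with kanamycin. The resistance gene is the Tn5 aminoglycoside phosphotransferase (NeoR/KanR), placed behind tandem bacterial (bla) and SV40 early promoters and followed by an HSV TK polyadenylation signal. The same cassette could therefore in principle support G418 selection in mammalian cells. An f1 origin is also present.

The expression cassette is driven by the human cytomegalovirus immediate early enhancer and promoter and terminated by an SV40 poly(A) signal. The annotated open reading frames are human glutaredoxin 1 (GLRX) followed, after a short unannotated gap that presumably encodes a linker, by a GFP-family coding sequence. The software labels this as EGFP, but according to the catalogue entry it is the redox-sensitive variant roGFP2. In this sensor design, the fused glutaredoxin couples the roGFP2 disulfide to the glutathione redox couple, so fluorescence reports the local glutathione redox state. The nucleolar localization signal is not annotated as its own feature, and the record does not state its identity or position. The unlabelled stretch between the cloning-site remnant and GLRX is one plausible location.

Several short fragment hits (RSF ori, chicken β-actin promoter, SV40 large T antigen, ble, bGH poly(A)) are probably backbone remnants or incidental matches rather than functional elements. The stated purpose is to express the fluorescent fusion protein in the nucleoli of mammalian cells.
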