Features (pLannotate 1.2.2; 17 found; start..end, strand, type, name):
      1..29      +  rep_origin     RSF ori (fragment): Plasmids containing the RSF 1030 origin of replication can be propagated in E. coli cells that contain additional plasmids with compatible origins.
     97..400     +  enhancer       CMV enhancer: human cytomegalovirus immediate early enhancer
    401..604     +  promoter       CMV promoter: human cytomegalovirus (CMV) immediate early promoter
    627..688     +  misc_feature   MCS (fragment): multiple cloning site
    730..747     -  promoter       chicken β-actin promoter (fragment): contains a 21-bp deletion relative to the standard chicken β-actin promoter
    762..1079    +  CDS            GLRX: GLRX1_HUMAN - Also known as GRX. Experimental evidence at protein level: Swiss-Prot protein existence level 1. Has a glutathione-disulfide oxidoreductase activity in the presence of NADPH and glutathione reductase. Reduces low molecular weight disulfides and proteins. From Homo sapiens (Human).
   1149..1865    +  CDS            EGFP: the original enhanced GFP (Yang et al., 1996) mammalian codon-optimized
   1890..1973    +  CDS            large T antigen (fragment): large T antigen from SV40 (simian virus 40)
   1996..2117    +  polyA_signal   SV40 poly(A) signal: SV40 polyadenylation signal
   2151..2579    -  rep_origin     f1 ori (sequence partly withheld): f1 bacteriophage origin of replication; arrow indicates direction of (+) strand synthesis
   2606..2710    +  promoter       AmpR promoter: bla
   2712..3069    +  promoter       SV40 promoter: SV40 enhancer and early promoter
   3104..3898    +  CDS            NeoR/KanR: aminoglycoside phosphotransferase from Tn5; aph(3')-II (or nptII); confers resistance to neomycin, kanamycin, and G418 (Geneticin®)
   3919..4071    +  CDS            ble (fragment): BLE_KLEPN - Experimental evidence at protein level: Swiss-Prot protein existence level 1. Binding protein with a strong affinity to the bleomycin family of antibiotics. Binds to CL990; an antimitotic-antibiotic compound. From Klebsiella pneumoniae.
   4130..4177    +  polyA_signal   HSV TK poly(A) signal: herpes simplex virus thymidine kinase polyadenylation signal (Cole and Stacy, 1985)
   4268..4284    -  polyA_signal   bGH poly(A) signal (fragment): bovine growth hormone polyadenylation signal
   4506..5094    +  rep_origin     ori: high-copy-number ColE1/pMB1/pBR322/pUC origin of replication
>Addgene plasmid #236545 | NoLS-Grx1-roGFP2 | addgene full sequence | sequence record 469945 | Addgene NGS Result
CCTGATTCTGTGGATAACCGTATTACCGCCATGCATTAGTTATTAATAGTAATCAATTACGGGGTCATTA
GTTCATAGCCCATATATGGAGTTCCGCGTTACATAACTTACGGTAAATGGCCCGCCTGGCTGACCGCCCA
ACGACCCCCGCCCATTGACGTCAATAATGACGTATGTTCCCATAGTAACGCCAATAGGGACTTTCCATTG
ACGTCAATGGGTGGAGTATTTACGGTAAACTGCCCACTTGGCAGTACATCAAGTGTATCATATGCCAAGT
ACGCCCCCTATTGACGTCAATGACGGTAAATGGCCCGCCTGGCATTATGCCCAGTACATGACCTTATGGG
ACTTTCCTACTTGGCAGTACATCTACGTATTAGTCATCGCTATTACCATGGTGATGCGGTTTTGGCAGTA
CATCAATGGGCGTGGATAGCGGTTTGACTCACGGGGATTTCCAAGTCTCCACCCCATTGACGTCAATGGG
AGTTTGTTTTGGCACCAAAATCAACGGGACTTTCCAAAATGTCGTAACAACTCCGCCCCATTGACGCAAA
TGGGCGGTAGGCGTGTACGGTGGGAGGTCTATATAAGCAGAGCTGGTTTAGTGAACCGTCAGATCCGCTA
GCGCTACCGGACTCAGATCTCGAGCTCAAGCTTCGAATTCTGCAGTCGACGGTACCGCCACCATGCCAAA
GAAGAAGCGCAAGGTGCCGGTGCACCGCCGCCGCCGCCGCCGCCGCCAGTCGACCGGCAGCATGGCTCAA
GAGTTTGTGAACTGCAAAATCCAGCCTGGGAAGGTGGTTGTGTTCATCAAGCCCACCTGCCCGTACTGCA
GGAGGGCCCAAGAGATCCTCAGTCAATTGCCCATCAAACAAGGGCTTCTGGAATTTGTCGATATCACAGC
CACCAACCACACTAACGAGATTCAAGATTATTTGCAACAGCTCACGGGAGCAAGAACGGTGCCTCGAGTC
TTTATTGGTAAAGATTGTATAGGCGGATGCAGTGATCTAGTCTCTTTGCAACAGAGTGGGGAACTGCTGA
CGCGGCTAAAGCAGATTGGAGCTCTGCAGACTGAGGAGGAGGCCGGCGAGAAGATCAAGGAGCTGGAGAA
GAAGGCCAGGAAGCTGCCCGAGGAATTCGTGAGCAAGGGCGAGGAGCTGTTCACCGGGGTGGTGCCCATC
CTGGTCGAGCTGGACGGCGACGTAAACGGCCACAAGTTCAGCGTGTCCGGCGAGGGCGAGGGCGATGCCA
CCTACGGCAAGCTGACCCTGAAGTTCATCTCCACCACCGGCAAGCTGCCCGTGCCCTGGCCCACCCTCGT
GACCACCCTGACCTACGGCGTGCAGTGCTTCAGCCGCTACCCCGACCACATGAAGCAGCACGACTTCTTC
AAGTCCGCCATGCCCGAAGGCTACGTCCAGGAGCGCACCATCTTCTTCAAGGACGACGGCAACTACAAGA
CCCGCGCCGAGGTGAAGTTCGAGGGCGACACCCTGGTGAACCGCATCGAGCTGAAGGGCATCGACTTCAA
GGAGGACGGCAACATCCTGGGGCACAAGCTGGAGTACAACTACAACTGCCACAACGTCTATATCATGGCC
GACAAGCAGAAGAACGGCATCAAGGTGAACTTCAAGATCCGCCACAACATCGAGGACGGCAGCGTGCAGC
TCGCCGACCACTACCAGCAGAACACCCCCATCGGCGACGGCCCCGTGCTGCTGCCCGACAACCACTACCT
GAGCACCTGCTCCGCCCTGAGCAAAGACCCCAACGAGAAGCGCGATCACATGGTCCTGCTGGAGTTCGTG
ACCGCCGCCGGGATCACTCTCGGCATGGACGAGCTGTACAAGTAAGAGAGCTAAGCGGCCGCGACTCTAG
ATCATAATCAGCCATACCACATTTGTAGAGGTTTTACTTGCTTTAAAAAACCTCCCACACCTCCCCCTGA
ACCTGAAACATAAAATGAATGCAATTGTTGTTGTTAACTTGTTTATTGCAGCTTATAATGGTTACAAATA
AAGCAATAGCATCACAAATTTCACAAATAAAGCATTTTTTTCACTGCATTCTAGTTGTGGTTTGTCCAAA
CTCATCAATGTATCTTAAGGCGTAAATTGTAAGCGTTAATATTTTGTTAAAATTCGCGTTAAATTTTTGT
TAAATCAGCTCATTTTTTAACCAATAGGCCGAAATCGGCAAAATCCCTTATAAATCAAAAGAATAGACCG
AGATAGGGT
[37 nt withheld, positions 2250-2286]
AAAGAACGTGGACTCCAACGTCAAAGG
[49 nt withheld, positions 2314-2362]
T
[91 nt withheld, positions 2364-2454]
G
[124 nt withheld, positions 2456-2579]
CAGGTGGCACTTTTCGGGGAAATGTGCGCGGAACCCCTATTTGTTTATTTTTCTAAATACATTCAAATAT
GTATCCGCTCATGAGACAATAACCCTGATAAATGCTTCAATAATATTGAAAAAGGAAGAGTCCTGAGGCG
GAAAGAACCAGCTGTGGAATGTGTGTCAGTTAGGGTGTGGAAAGTCCCCAGGCTCCCCAGCAGGCAGAAG
TATGCAAAGCATGCATCTCAATTAGTCAGCAACCAGGTGTGGAAAGTCCCCAGGCTCCCCAGCAGGCAGA
AGTATGCAAAGCATGCATCTCAATTAGTCAGCAACCATAGTCCCGCCCCTAACTCCGCCCATCCCGCCCC
TAACTCCGCCCAGTTCCGCCCATTCTCCGCCCCATGGCTGACTAATTTTTTTTATTTATGCAGAGGCCGA
GGCCGCCTCGGCCTCTGAGCTATTCCAGAAGTAGTGAGGAGGCTTTTTTGGAGGCCTAGGCTTTTGCAAA
GATCGATCAAGAGACAGGATGAGGATCGTTTCGCATGATTGAACAAGATGGATTGCACGCAGGTTCTCCG
GCCGCTTGGGTGGAGAGGCTATTCGGCTATGACTGGGCACAACAGACAATCGGCTGCTCTGATGCCGCCG
TGTTCCGGCTGTCAGCGCAGGGGCGCCCGGTTCTTTTTGTCAAGACCGACCTGTCCGGTGCCCTGAATGA
ACTGCAAGACGAGGCAGCGCGGCTATCGTGGCTGGCCACGACGGGCGTTCCTTGCGCAGCTGTGCTCGAC
GTTGTCACTGAAGCGGGAAGGGACTGGCTGCTATTGGGCGAAGTGCCGGGGCAGGATCTCCTGTCATCTC
ACCTTGCTCCTGCCGAGAAAGTATCCATCATGGCTGATGCAATGCGGCGGCTGCATACGCTTGATCCGGC
TACCTGCCCATTCGACCACCAAGCGAAACATCGCATCGAGCGAGCACGTACTCGGATGGAAGCCGGTCTT
GTCGATCAGGATGATCTGGACGAAGAGCATCAGGGGCTCGCGCCAGCCGAACTGTTCGCCAGGCTCAAGG
CGAGCATGCCCGACGGCGAGGATCTCGTCGTGACCCATGGCGATGCCTGCTTGCCGAATATCATGGTGGA
AAATGGCCGCTTTTCTGGATTCATCGACTGTGGCCGGCTGGGTGTGGCGGACCGCTATCAGGACATAGCG
TTGGCTACCCGTGATATTGCTGAAGAGCTTGGCGGCGAATGGGCTGACCGCTTCCTCGTGCTTTACGGTA
TCGCCGCTCCCGATTCGCAGCGCATCGCCTTCTATCGCCTTCTTGACGAGTTCTTCTGAGCGGGACTCTG
GGGTTCGAAATGACCGACCAAGCGACGCCCAACCTGCCATCACGAGATTTCGATTCCACCGCCGCCTTCT
ATGAAAGGTTGGGCTTCGGAATCGTTTTCCGGGACGCCGGCTGGATGATCCTCCAGCGCGGGGATCTCAT
GCTGGAGTTCTTCGCCCACCCTAGGGGGAGGCTAACTGAAACACGGAAGGAGACAATACCGGAAGGAACC
CGCGCTATGACGGCAATAAAAAGACAGAATAAAACGCACGGTGTTGGGTCGTTTGTTCATAAACGCGGGG
TTCGGTCCCAGGGCTGGCACTCTGTCGATACCCCACCGAGACCCCATTGGGGTCAATACGCCCGCGTTTC
TTCCTTTTCCCCACCCCACCCCCCAAGTTCGGGTGAAGGCCCAGGGCTCGCAGCCAACGTCGGGGCGGCA
GGCCCTGCCATAGCCTCAGGTTACTCATATATACTTTAGATTGATTTAAAACTTCATTTTTAATTTAAAA
GGATCTAGGTGAAGATCCTTTTTGATAATCTCATGACCAAAATCCCTTAACGTGAGTTTTCGTTCCACTG
AGCGTCAGACCCCGTAGAAAAGATCAAAGGATCTTCTTGAGATCCTTTTTTTCTGCGCGTAATCTGCTGC
TTGCAAACAAAAAAACCACCGCTACCAGCGGTGGTTTGTTTGCCGGATCAAGAGCTACCAACTCTTTTTC
CGAAGGTAACTGGCTTCAGCAGAGCGCAGATACCAAATACTGTTCTTCTAGTGTAGCCGTAGTTAGGCCA
CCACTTCAAGAACTCTGTAGCACCGCCTACATACCTCGCTCTGCTAATCCTGTTACCAGTGGCTGCTGCC
AGTGGCGATAAGTCGTGTCTTACCGGGTTGGACTCAAGACGATAGTTACCGGATAAGGCGCAGCGGTCGG
GCTGAACGGGGGGTTCGTGCACACAGCCCAGCTTGGAGCGAACGACCTACACCGAACTGAGATACCTACA
GCGTGAGCTATGAGAAAGCGCCACGCTTCCCGAAGGGAGAAAGGCGGACAGGTATCCGGTAAGCGGCAGG
GTCGGAACAGGAGAGCGCACGAGGGAGCTTCCAGGGGGAAACGCCTGGTATCTTTATAGTCCTGTCGGGT
TTCGCCACCTCTGACTTGAGCGTCGATTTTTGTGATGCTCGTCAGGGGGGCGGAGCCTATGGAAAAACGC
CAGCAACGCGGCCTTTTTACGGTTCCTGGCCTTTTGCTGGCCTTTTGCTCACATGTTCTTTCCTGCGTTA
TCC
