>Addgene plasmid #236545 | NoLS-Grx1-roGFP2 | depositor partial sequence | sequence record 465387 | NoLS-Grx1-roGFP2
ATGCCAAAGAAGAAGCGCAAGGTGCCGGTGCACCGCCGCCGCCGCCGCCGCCGCCAGTCGACCGGCAGCA
TGGCTCAAGAGTTTGTGAACTGCAAAATCCAGCCTGGGAAGGTGGTTGTGTTCATCAAGCCCACCTGCCC
GTACTGCAGGAGGGCCCAAGAGATCCTCAGTCAATTGCCCATCAAACAAGGGCTTCTGGAATTTGTCGAT
ATCACAGCCACCAACCACACTAACGAGATTCAAGATTATTTGCAACAGCTCACGGGAGCAAGAACGGTGC
CTCGAGTCTTTATTGGTAAAGATTGTATAGGCGGATGCAGTGATCTAGTCTCTTTGCAACAGAGTGGGGA
ACTGCTGACGCGGCTAAAGCAGATTGGAGCTCTGCAGACTGAGGAGGAGGCCGGCGAGAAGATCAAGGAG
CTGGAGAAGAAGGCCAGGAAGCTGCCCGAGGAATTCGTGAGCAAGGGCGAGGAGCTGTTCACCGGGGTGG
TGCCCATCCTGGTCGAGCTGGACGGCGACGTAAACGGCCACAAGTTCAGCGTGTCCGGCGAGGGCGAGGG
CGATGCCACCTACGGCAAGCTGACCCTGAAGTTCATCTCCACCACCGGCAAGCTGCCCGTGCCCTGGCCC
ACCCTCGTGACCACCCTGACCTACGGCGTGCAGTGCTTCAGCCGCTACCCCGACCACATGAAGCAGCACG
ACTTCTTCAAGTCCGCCATGCCCGAAGGCTACGTCCAGGAGCGCACCATCTTCTTCAAGGACGACGGCAA
CTACAAGACCCGCGCCGAGGTGAAGTTCGAGGGCGACACCCTGGTGAACCGCATCGAGCTGAAGGGCATC
GACTTCAAGGAGGACGGCAACATCCTGGGGCACAAGCTGGAGTACAACTACAACTGCCACAACGTCTATA
TCATGGCCGACAAGCAGAAGAACGGCATCAAGGTGAACTTCAAGATCCGCCACAACATCGAGGACGGCAG
CGTGCAGCTCGCCGACCACTACCAGCAGAACACCCCCATCGGCGACGGCCCCGTGCTGCTGCCCGACAAC
CACTACCTGAGCACCTGCTCCGCCCTGAGCAAAGACCCCAACGAGAAGCGCGATCACATGGTCCTGCTGG
AGTTCGTGACCGCCGCCGGGATCACTCTCGGCATGGACGAGCTGTACAAGTAA
